>Addgene plasmid #201806 | pcDNA3.1 RBD-DogTag2-SpyTag | addgene full sequence | sequence record 404736 | Addgene NGS Result
TCTATCGCCTTCTTGACGAGTTCTTCTGAGCGGGACTCTGGGGTTCGAAATGACCGACCAAGCGACGCCC
AACCTGCCATCACGAGATTTCGATTCCACCGCCGCCTTCTATGAAAGGTTGGGCTTCGGAATCGTTTTCC
GGGACGCCGGCTGGATGATCCTCCAGCGCGGGGATCTCATGCTGGAGTTCTTCGCCCACCCCAACTTGTT
TATTGCAGCTTATAATGGTTACAAATAAAGCAATAGCATCACAAATTTCACAAATAAAGCATTTTTTTCA
CTGCATTCTAGTTGTGGTTTGTCCAAACTCATCAATGTATCTTATCATGTCTGTATACCGTCGACCTCTA
GCTAGAGCTTGGCGTAATCATGGTCATAGCTGTTTCCTGTGTGAAATTGTTATCCGCTCACAATTCCACA
CAACATACGAGCCGGAAGCATAAAGTGTAAAGCCTGGGGTGCCTAATGAGTGAGCTAACTCACATTAATT
GCGTTGCGCTCACTGCCCGCTTTCCAGTCGGGAAACCTGTCGTGCCAGCTGCATTAATGAATCGGCCAAC
GCGCGGGGAGAGGCGGTTTGCGTATTGGGCGCTCTTCCGCTTCCTCGCTCACTGACTCGCTGCGCTCGGT
CGTTCGGCTGCGGCGAGCGGTATCAGCTCACTCAAAGGCGGTAATACGGTTATCCACAGAATCAGGGGAT
AACGCAGGAAAGAACATGTGAGCAAAAGGCCAGCAAAAGGCCAGGAACCGTAAAAAGGCCGCGTTGCTGG
CGTTTTTCCATAGGCTCCGCCCCCCTGACGAGCATCACAAAAATCGACGCTCAAGTCAGAGGTGGCGAAA
CCCGACAGGACTATAAAGATACCAGGCGTTTCCCCCTGGAAGCTCCCTCGTGCGCTCTCCTGTTCCGACC
CTGCCGCTTACCGGATACCTGTCCGCCTTTCTCCCTTCGGGAAGCGTGGCGCTTTCTCATAGCTCACGCT
GTAGGTATCTCAGTTCGGTGTAGGTCGTTCGCTCCAAGCTGGGCTGTGTGCACGAACCCCCCGTTCAGCC
CGACCGCTGCGCCTTATCCGGTAACTATCGTCTTGAGTCCAACCCGGTAAGACACGACTTATCGCCACTG
GCAGCAGCCACTGGTAACAGGATTAGCAGAGCGAGGTATGTAGGCGGTGCTACAGAGTTCTTGAAGTGGT
GGCCTAACTACGGCTACACTAGAAGAACAGTATTTGGTATCTGCGCTCTGCTGAAGCCAGTTACCTTCGG
AAAAAGAGTTGGTAGCTCTTGATCCGGCAAACAAACCACCGCTGGTAGCGGTGGTTTTTTTGTTTGCAAG
CAGCAGATTACGCGCAGAAAAAAAGGATCTCAAGAAGATCCTTTGATCTTTTCTACGGGGTCTGACGCTC
AGTGGAACGAAAACTCACGTTAAGGGATTTTGGTCATGAGATTATCAAAAAGGATCTTCACCTAGATCCT
TTTAAATTAAAAATGAAGTTTTAAATCAATCTAAAGTATATATGAGTAAACTTGGTCTGACAGTTACCAA
TGCTTAATCAGTGAGGCACCTATCTCAGCGATCTGTCTATTTCGTTCATCCATAGTTGCCTGACTCCCCG
TCGTGTAGATAACTACGATACGGGAGGGCTTACCATCTGGCCCCAGTGCTGCAATGATACCGCGAGACCC
ACGCTCACCGGCTCCAGATTTATCAGCAATAAACCAGCCAGCCGGAAGGGCCGAGCGCAGAAGTGGTCCT
GCAACTTTATCCGCCTCCATCCAGTCTATTAATTGTTGCCGGGAAGCTAGAGTAAGTAGTTCGCCAGTTA
ATAGTTTGCGCAACGTTGTTGCCATTGCTACAGGCATCGTGGTGTCACGCTCGTCGTTTGGTATGGCTTC
ATTCAGCTCCGGTTCCCAACGATCAAGGCGAGTTACATGATCCCCCATGTTGTGCAAAAAAGCGGTTAGC
TCCTTCGGTCCTCCGATCGTTGTCAGAAGTAAGTTGGCCGCAGTGTTATCACTCATGGTTATGGCAGCAC
TGCATAATTCTCTTACTGTCATGCCATCCGTAAGATGCTTTTCTGTGACTGGTGAGTACTCAACCAAGTC
ATTCTGAGAATAGTGTATGCGGCGACCGAGTTGCTCTTGCCCGGCGTCAATACGGGATAATACCGCGCCA
CATAGCAGAACTTTAAAAGTGCTCATCATTGGAAAACGTTCTTCGGGGCGAAAACTCTCAAGGATCTTAC
CGCTGTTGAGATCCAGTTCGATGTAACCCACTCGTGCACCCAACTGATCTTCAGCATCTTTTACTTTCAC
CAGCGTTTCTGGGTGAGCAAAAACAGGAAGGCAAAATGCCGCAAAAAAGGGAATAAGGGCGACACGGAAA
TGTTGAATACTCATACTCTTCCTTTTTCAATATTATTGAAGCATTTATCAGGGTTATTGTCTCATGAGCG
GATACATATTTGAATGTATTTAGAAAAATAAACAAATAGGGGTTCCGCGCACATTTCCCCGAAAAGTGCC
ACCTGACGTCGACGGATCGGGAGATCTCCCGATCCCCTATGGTGCACTCTCAGTACAATCTGCTCTGATG
CCGCATAGTTAAGCCAGTATCTGCTCCCTGCTTGTGTGTTGGAGGTCGCTGAGTAGTGCGCGAGCAAAAT
TTAAGCTACAACAAGGCAAGGCTTGACCGACAATTGCATGAAGAATCTGCTTAGGGTTAGGCGTTTTGCG
CTGCTTCGCGATGTACGGGCCAGATATACGCGTTGACATTGATTATTGACTAGTTATTAATAGTAATCAA
TTACGGGGTCATTAGTTCATAGCCCATATATGGAGTTCCGCGTTACATAACTTACGGTAAATGGCCCGCC
TGGCTGACCGCCCAACGACCCCCGCCCATTGACGTCAATAATGACGTATGTTCCCATAGTAACGCCAATA
GGGACTTTCCATTGACGTCAATGGGTGGAGTATTTACGGTAAACTGCCCACTTGGCAGTACATCAAGTGT
ATCATATGCCAAGTACGCCCCCTATTGACGTCAATGACGGTAAATGGCCCGCCTGGCATTATGCCCAGTA
CATGACCTTATGGGACTTTCCTACTTGGCAGTACATCTACGTATTAGTCATCGCTATTACCATGGTGATG
CGGTTTTGGCAGTACATCAATGGGCGTGGATAGCGGTTTGACTCACGGGGATTTCCAAGTCTCCACCCCA
TTGACGTCAATGGGAGTTTGTTTTGGCACCAAAATCAACGGGACTTTCCAAAATGTCGTAACAACTCCGC
CCCATTGACGCAAATGGGCGGTAGGCGTGTACGGTGGGAGGTCTATATAAGCAGAGCTCTCTGGCTAACT
AGAGAACCCACTGCTTACTGGCTTATCGAAATTAATACGACTCACTATAGGGAGACCCAAGCTGGCTAGC
GTTTAAACGGGCCCTCTAGACTCGAGCGGCCGCCACCATGAACACCCAGATCCTGGTGTTCGCCCTGATC
GCCATCATTCCCACCAACGCCGACAAGATCGGATCTGGATCCAACATCACCAATCTGTGCCCCTTCGGCG
AGGTGTTCAATGCCACAAGATTTGCCAGCGTGTACGCCTGGAACCGGAAGAGAATCAGCAACTGCGTGGC
CGACTACAGCGTGCTGTACAATAGCGCCAGCTTCAGCACCTTCAAGTGCTACGGCGTGTCCCCTACCAAG
CTGAACGACCTGTGCTTCACCAATGTGTACGCCGACAGCTTCGTGATCAGAGGCGACGAAGTTCGGCAGA
TCGCTCCTGGACAGACAGGCAAGATCGCCGATTACAACTACAAGCTGCCCGACGACTTCACCGGCTGCGT
GATCGCCTGGAATAGCAACAACCTGGACAGCAAAGTCGGCGGCAACTACAACTACCTGTACCGGCTGTTC
CGGAAGTCCAACCTGAAGCCTTTCGAGCGGGACATCAGCACCGAGATCTATCAGGCCGGCAGCACCCCTT
GTAATGGCGTGGAAGGCTTCAACTGCTACTTCCCACTGCAGTCCTACGGCTTCCAGCCTACAAATGGCGT
CGGCTACCAGCCTTACAGAGTGGTGGTGCTGTCCTTCGAACTGCTGCATGCCCCTGCTACCGTGTGCGGC
CCTAAAAAAACCGGAGGAGGTGGCTCTGATATTCCGGCTACATACGAATTCACCGATGGTAAACATTATA
TCACCAATGAACCGCTGCCGCCGAAAGGTAGCGGCGGATCTGGAGCCCACATCGTGATGGTTGATGCCTA
CAAGCCCACCAAATAGTGAATTCCACCACACTGGACTAGTGGATCCGAGCTCGGTACCAAGCTTAAGTTT
AAACCGCTGATCAGCCTCGACTGTGCCTTCTAGTTGCCAGCCATCTGTTGTTTGCCCCTCCCCCGTGCCT
TCCTTGACCCTGGAAGGTGCCACTCCCACTGTCCTTTCCTAATAAAATGAGGAAATTGCATCGCATTGTC
TGAGTAGGTGTCATTCTATTCTGGGGGGTGGGGTGGGGCAGGACAGCAAGGGGGAGGATTGGGAAGACAA
TAGCAGGCATGCTGGGGATGCGGTGGGCTCTATGGCTTCTGAGGCGGAAAGAACCAGCTGGGGCTCTAGG
GGGTATCCCC
[124 nt withheld, positions 4631-4754]
C
[91 nt withheld, positions 4756-4846]
A
[49 nt withheld, positions 4848-4896]
CCTTTGACGTTGGAGTCCACGTTCTTT
[37 nt withheld, positions 4924-4960]
ACCCTATCTCGGTCTATTCTTTTGATTTATAAGGGATTTTGCCGATTTCGGCCTATTGGTTAAAAAATGA
GCTGATTTAACAAAAATTTAACGCGAATTAATTCTGTGGAATGTGTGTCAGTTAGGGTGTGGAAAGTCCC
CAGGCTCCCCAGCAGGCAGAAGTATGCAAAGCATGCATCTCAATTAGTCAGCAACCAGGTGTGGAAAGTC
CCCAGGCTCCCCAGCAGGCAGAAGTATGCAAAGCATGCATCTCAATTAGTCAGCAACCATAGTCCCGCCC
CTAACTCCGCCCAGTTCCGCCCATTCTCCGCCCCATGGCTGACTAATTTTTTTTATTTATGCAGAGGCCG
AGGCCGCCTCTGCCTCTGAGCTATTCCAGAAGTAGTGAGGAGGCTTTTTTGGAGGCCTAGGCTTTTGCAA
AAAGCTCCCGGGAGCTTGTATATCCATTTTCGGATCTGATCAAGAGACAGGATGAGGATCGTTTCGCATG
ATTGAACAAGATGGATTGCACGCAGGTTCTCCGGCCGCTTGGGTGGAGAGGCTATTCGGCTATGACTGGG
CACAACAGACAATCGGCTGCTCTGATGCCGCCGTGTTCCGGCTGTCAGCGCAGGGGCGCCCGGTTCTTTT
TGTCAAGACCGACCTGTCCGGTGCCCTGAATGAACTGCAGGACGAGGCAGCGCGGCTATCGTGGCTGGCC
ACGACGGGCGTTCCTTGCGCAGCTGTGCTCGACGTTGTCACTGAAGCGGGAAGGGACTGGCTGCTATTGG
GCGAAGTGCCGGGGCAGGATCTCCTGTCATCTCACCTTGCTCCTGCCGAGAAAGTATCCATCATGGCTGA
TGCAATGCGGCGGCTGCATACGCTTGATCCGGCTACCTGCCCATTCGACCACCAAGCGAAACATCGCATC
GAGCGAGCACGTACTCGGATGGAAGCCGGTCTTGTCGATCAGGATGATCTGGACGAAGAGCATCAGGGGC
TCGCGCCAGCCGAACTGTTCGCCAGGCTCAAGGCGCGCATGCCCGACGGCGAGGATCTCGTCGTGACCCA
TGGCGATGCCTGCTTGCCGAATATCATGGTGGAAAATGGCCGCTTTTCTGGATTCATCGACTGTGGCCGG
CTGGGTGTGGCGGACCGCTATCAGGACATAGCGTTGGCTACCCGTGATATTGCTGAAGAGCTTGGCGGCG
AATGGGCTGACCGCTTCCTCGTGCTTTACGGTATCGCCGCTCCCGATTCGCAGCGCATCGCCT
Features (pLannotate 1.2.2; 22 found; start..end, strand, type, name):
     50..208     +  CDS            ble (fragment): BLE_KLEPN - Experimental evidence at protein level: Swiss-Prot protein existence level 1. Binding protein with a strong affinity to the bleomycin family of antibiotics. Binds to CL990; an antimitotic-antibiotic compound. From Klebsiella pneumoniae.
    203..324     +  polyA_signal   SV40 poly(A) signal: SV40 polyadenylation signal
    397..413     -  protein_bind   lac operator: The lac repressor binds to the lac operator to inhibit transcription in E. coli. This inhibition can be relieved by adding lactose or isopropyl-β-D-thiogalactopyranoside (IPTG). lac repressor encoded by lacI
    421..451     -  promoter       lac promoter: promoter for the E. coli lac operon
    466..487     -  protein_bind   CAP binding site: CAP binding activates transcription in the presence of cAMP. E. coli catabolite activator protein
    500..592     -  CDS            lacI (fragment): lac repressor; lacI; The lac repressor binds to the lac operator to inhibit transcription in E. coli. This inhibition can be relieved by adding lactose or isopropyl-β-D-thiogalactopyranoside (IPTG).
    775..1363    -  rep_origin     ori: high-copy-number ColE1/pMB1/pBR322/pUC origin of replication
   1534..2394    -  CDS            AmpR: β-lactamase; bla; confers resistance to ampicillin, carbenicillin, and related antibiotics
   2395..2499    -  promoter       AmpR promoter: bla
   2558..2610    -  misc_feature   bom (fragment): basis of mobility region from pBR322
   2765..3144    +  enhancer       CMV enhancer: human cytomegalovirus immediate early enhancer
   3145..3348    +  promoter       CMV promoter: human cytomegalovirus (CMV) immediate early promoter
   3344..3377    +  LTR            5' LTR (truncated) (fragment): truncated 5' long terminal repeat (LTR) from HIV-1
   3393..3411    +  promoter       T7 promoter: promoter for bacteriophage T7 RNA polymerase
   3543..4142    +  CDS            S (fragment): SPIKE_SARS2 - Experimental evidence at protein level: Swiss-Prot protein existence level 1. [Spike glycoprotein]: May down-regulate host tetherin (BST2) by lysosomal degradation, thereby counteracting its antiviral activity. From Severe acute respiratory syndrome coronavirus 2 (2019-nCoV) (SARS-CoV-2).
   4361..4585    +  polyA_signal   bGH poly(A) signal: bovine growth hormone polyadenylation signal
   4589..4610    +  promoter       SV40 promoter (fragment): SV40 enhancer and early promoter
   4631..5059    +  rep_origin     f1 ori (sequence partly withheld): f1 bacteriophage origin of replication; arrow indicates direction of (+) strand synthesis
   5086..5157    +  promoter       SV40 promoter (fragment): SV40 enhancer and early promoter
   5158..5229    +  promoter       SV40 promoter (fragment): SV40 enhancer and early promoter
   5233..5367    +  rep_origin     SV40 ori: SV40 origin of replication
   5448..26      +  CDS            neo (across the origin): KKA2_KLEPN - Also known as kan, nptII. Experimental evidence at protein level: Swiss-Prot protein existence level 1. Resistance to kanamycin, neomycin, paromomycin, ribostamycin, butirosin and gentamicin B. From Klebsiella pneumoniae.
