[The description below was written by a language model from this plasmid's Addgene catalogue record and pLannotate feature annotations shown in this document.]
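Description:
pcDNA3.1 RBD-DogTag2-SpyTag is a mammalian expression plasmid built on the Invitrogen pcDNA3.1 backbone for producing the SARS-CoV-2 spike receptor binding domain (RBD) as a secreted, ligation-ready protein. It is maintained in E. coli as a high-copy plasmid through a ColE1/pUC-type origin and selected with ampicillin via the β-lactamase gene. The backbone also carries an f1 origin and an SV40 promoter/origin unit driving a neomycin phosphotransferase gene with an SV40 polyadenylation signal, the usual pcDNA3.1 arrangement for G418 selection of stable mammalian lines. The catalogue lists a total size of 6,250 bp, while the sequenced record behind the feature table is 6,213 nt. Short hits to ble, lacI, bom and an HIV-1 LTR are annotated only as fragments and are probably backbone remnants or chance matches rather than functional parts.

The payload is a synthetic 822 bp insert, introduced by Gibson cloning between the CMV immediate-early enhancer/promoter (with a downstream T7 promoter) and the bovine growth hormone polyadenylation signal. The annotation recognises only the spike-derived portion of the open reading frame. According to the catalogue fields, this is preceded by an N-terminal signal peptide, which directs the protein into the secretory pathway, and followed by C-terminal DogTag2 and SpyTag. These are short peptide tags designed for covalent bond formation: SpyTag forms a spontaneous isopeptide bond with its SpyCatcher partner, and DogTag2 is an enhanced tag from the depositors' work on peptide-peptide ligation for modular protein assembly. The construct is intended for expressing RBD in mammalian cells so that it can be irreversibly coupled through two separate tags to other tagged proteins or scaffolds.
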