Addgene plasmid #201806: pcDNA3.1 RBD-DogTag2-SpyTag
Purpose: Mammalian expression of SARS-CoV-2 Receptor Binding Domain with peptide tags for covalent bond formation
Depositing lab: Mark Howarth. Depositing organization: University of Oxford. Publication: Design and Evolution of Enhanced Peptide-Peptide Ligation for Modular Transglutaminase Assembly. Keeble AH, Wood DP, Howarth M. Bioconjug Chem. 2023 Jun 8. doi: 10.1021/acs.bioconjchem.3c00122. PubMed 37289810.
Backbone
  Vector backbone: pcDNA3.1
  Backbone manufacturer: Invitrogen
  Backbone size w/o insert (bp): 5428
  Total vector size (bp): 6250
  Vector type: Mammalian Expression
Growth in bacteria
  Bacterial resistance: Ampicillin, 100 μg/mL
  Growth temperature: 37°C
  Growth strain: DH5alpha
  Copy number: High Copy
Gene/Insert
  Gene/Insert name: RBD (alt name: SARS-CoV-2 receptor binding domain)
  Species: Synthetic
  Insert size (bp): 822
  Entrez Gene: S (a.k.a. GU280_gp02, spike glycoprotein)
  Tag / fusion protein: Signal peptide (N terminal on insert); DogTag2 (C terminal on insert); SpyTag (C terminal on insert)
  Cloning method: Gibson Cloning
  Sequencing primers: 5′ CMV; 3′ BGH
Terms and licenses: Academic/Nonprofit Terms; Industry Terms: Not Available to Industry
How to cite: pcDNA3.1 RBD-DogTag2-SpyTag was a gift from Mark Howarth (Addgene plasmid # 201806)
