>Addgene plasmid #201806 | pcDNA3.1 RBD-DogTag2-SpyTag | depositor partial sequence | sequence record 391633 | RBD-DogTag2-SpyTag
ATGAACACCCAGATCCTGGTGTTCGCCCTGATCGCCATCATTCCCACCAACGCCGACAAGATCGGATCTG
GATCCAACATCACCAATCTGTGCCCCTTCGGCGAGGTGTTCAATGCCACAAGATTTGCCAGCGTGTACGC
CTGGAACCGGAAGAGAATCAGCAACTGCGTGGCCGACTACAGCGTGCTGTACAATAGCGCCAGCTTCAGC
ACCTTCAAGTGCTACGGCGTGTCCCCTACCAAGCTGAACGACCTGTGCTTCACCAATGTGTACGCCGACA
GCTTCGTGATCAGAGGCGACGAAGTTCGGCAGATCGCTCCTGGACAGACAGGCAAGATCGCCGATTACAA
CTACAAGCTGCCCGACGACTTCACCGGCTGCGTGATCGCCTGGAATAGCAACAACCTGGACAGCAAAGTC
GGCGGCAACTACAACTACCTGTACCGGCTGTTCCGGAAGTCCAACCTGAAGCCTTTCGAGCGGGACATCA
GCACCGAGATCTATCAGGCCGGCAGCACCCCTTGTAATGGCGTGGAAGGCTTCAACTGCTACTTCCCACT
GCAGTCCTACGGCTTCCAGCCTACAAATGGCGTCGGCTACCAGCCTTACAGAGTGGTGGTGCTGTCCTTC
GAACTGCTGCATGCCCCTGCTACCGTGTGCGGCCCTAAAAAAACCGGAGGAGGTGGCTCTGATATTCCGG
CTACATACGAATTCACCGATGGTAAACATTATATCACCAATGAACCGCTGCCGCCGAAAGGTAGCGGCGG
ATCTGGAGCCCACATCGTGATGGTTGATGCCTACAAGCCCACCAAATAGTGA
